>Addgene plasmid #47791 | PF3D7_1431400-bio | depositor full sequence | sequence record 68871 | PF3D7_1431400-bio sequence 9465 bps
AGATCTATACATTGAATCAATATTGGCAATTAGCCATATTAGTCATTGGTTATATAGCATAAATCAATAT
TGGCTATTGGCCATTGCATACGTTGTATCTATATCATAATATGTACATTTATATTGGCTCATGTCCAATA
TGACCGCCATGTTGACATTGATTATTGACTAGTTATTAATAGTAATCAATTACGGGGTCATTAGTTCATA
GCCCATATATGGAGTTCCGCGTTACATAACTTACGGTAAATGGCCCGCCTGGCTGACCGCCCAACGACCC
CCGCCCATTGACGTCAATAATGACGTATGTTCCCATAGTAACGCCAATAGGGACTTTCCATTGACGTCAA
TGGGTGGAGTATTTACGGTAAACTGCCCACTTGGCAGTACATCAAGTGTATCATATGCCAAGTCCGCCCC
CTATTGACGTCAATGACGGTAAATGGCCCGCCTGGCATTATGCCCAGTACATGACCTTACGGGACTTTCC
TACTTGGCAGTACATCTACGTATTAGTCATCGCTATTACCATGGTGATGCGGTTTTGGCAGTACACCAAT
GGGCGTGGATAGCGGTTTGACTCACGGGGATTTCCAAGTCTCCACCCCATTGACGTCAATGGGAGTTTGT
TTTGGCACCAAAATCAACGGGACTTTCCAAAATGTCGTAATAACCCCGCCCCGTTGACGCAAATGGGCGG
TAGGCGTGTACGGTGGGAGGTCTATATAAGCAGAGCTCGTTTAGTGAACCGTCAGATCCTCACTCTCTTC
CGCATCGCTGTCTGCGAGGGCCAGCTGTTGGGCTCGCGGTTGAGGACAAACTCTTCGCGGTCTTTCCAGT
ACTCTTGGATCGGAAACCCGTCGGCCTCCGAACGGTACTCCGCCACCGAGGGACCTGAGCGAGTCCGCAT
CGACCGGATCGGAAAACCTCTCGAGAAAGGCGTCTAACCAGTCACAGTCGCAAGGTAGGCTGAGCACCGT
GGCGGGCGGCAGCGGGTGGCGGTCGGGGTTGTTTCTGGCGGAGGTGCTGCTGATGATGTAATTAAAGTAG
GCGGTCTTGAGACGGCGGATGGTCGAGGTGAGGTGTGGCAGGCTTGAGATCCAGCTGTTGGGGTGAGTAC
TCCCTCTCAAAAGCGGGCATTACTTCTGCGCTAAGATTGTCAGTTTCCAAAAACGAGGAGGATTTGATAT
TCACCTGGCCCGATCTGGCCATACACTTGAGTGACAATGACATCCACTTTGCCTTTCTCTCCACAGGTGT
CCACTCCCAGGTCCAAGTTTGCCACCATGGAGTTTCAGACCCAGGTACTCATGTCCCTGCTGCTCTGCAT
GTCTGGTGCGGCCGCTAACAAGGCCACCAACGTGGCCAACAACTTCGCCAGCAATATCGCCACCAATCTG
GCCAGCAGCCTGGCCACCCCCCTGCCTACAAACGTGGCCAGCCACCTGATCCCCAACCTGGTGGCCGCCC
AGCAGAACAATGCCGCCCACGTGGACAGCCACAAGACCATCAGCACCAACAAGCACACATGCGAGGCCGC
TGGCTGCAGCAGCTACAAGGACATCATCAAGAACAACGCCGCCTTCCACACCAGCAACGGCCACCAGAGC
AACGACGGCGACTGCCTGAACGGCTTCATCTGCAAGAAGTGCAAGAAAACCCACGCCAAGAGCCCCAACA
TCTGCTTCTACAGCTCCCTGGACACCTACGAGAACCTGTACGAGGGCATCCTGGAAGATTTCAAGCAGAC
CAGCTACGACAGCTTCAAGATCCCCCTGGACAAGAGCAGCAAGAACATCAAGAGCAAGGGCAAGCACAAG
AACCACAATACCAACAAAGAGGACAACGACAACAACGATAACAACAATGACAACAACAACGATAACAACA
ACAACAACAATAACAATAACAACAACAACAACAAGGACAACCACAACAAGAAGGACACCAACGAGAACGA
GGAAGATGACGAGGACGACGATAACAAGAACAAGAACAAGGGCGACAAGGACGACGACCGGGACGACGAA
GAGGACTACAAGTCCAGCACCAAAGAGAACAACCTGAAGAAGAAGAAAAAGAAGTCCGACGAGGATAACG
AGGAAACCGAGGACATCGACGACGAGGGCGAAGAGGACGACCAGAACGAAGAGGATGATGAGGATAACAA
CGCCAAAAAGAAGAAGTTCAACAACAAAGCCAACAACGAGGCCGACAGCTTCCTGGAAAAGTACAGCAAG
ATCAGCTTCCACACCTTTCTGACCCCCAACAAGCTGACCTGCAAGGATATCAAAGAGAAGAAAAAATCCA
AGAAGATGAAGCAGCGGATCTACATCAACAACAACAAAAAGAACCCCGCCTGCCCCCTGGAACCTCTGGA
ACCCAGCCTGATCCAGTACAACATCATCAACCTCAAGACCAACAAGAATGAGGCCATCGATAAGAACAAG
CGGATCGATATTAACAACAAGGGGGACACCTACACCTACAGCTTCCCCAAGTACAGCTTCCTCAAAGAGG
AAGAACGGATCCAGGAAATGGTCAGCAACGAGAAGAACGACAAGAAAGAGGAACACGTCCTGTACCGGCG
GCTGAAGATCAATATCAACAAATACGAGGAATACCTGAAGTCCAAGCTGAACAAGTGCCACATCAGCGAC
GACGGAATCGCCACCATCTTCATCAAGCTGATCCTCCAGATCGTGAAGAACAAGGCCGAGATCTACACCG
ACCCCAGCAAGCGGAGCATCCTGAACAACAACGCTGCCATCAACACCGCCACCACCAAGAACAACAATAA
CAACAACAATGCTAACAAAGAGAAGCACAAGTACAGCGACGAAGATGATGAAGATAACGAGGACAATGAG
GATAATGAGAACGACGGCTACAACAGCTACGGCCAGAAGAACAAAAACAACCTGGCCGAGGACGACTACG
ACAACGAGAATGACAACGACGAGTACGGCAACAAAAACAAGAACTCCAACCAGGCCTACAACTACATGAG
CAGCCAGAACAACAATGATCATAACAACCAGGTCAACAAATATGCCTACATCCAGCTGCTGGACAAGAAC
TACCAGAACATCTACAACACCAACAACCCCATCAACAAGATCCACCAGAAGAACTACGCCTACGAGAAGA
AGTACAACCAGGACCGGAAGAACAAGATCCTGAGCACCCAGGTGCCCAATACCGCCAAGTACAACTTCTT
CGAGTACCACAACGTGGACGAGCTGGAAGGCGACAGCATGGAAAACTACTACAAGAGCAAGCGGGGCTTC
TTCAAGAACATCTTCAAGAAGGTGTTCAAGCGGAAGAAGGGCAAAGAGGGCGACGAAGGCGAAGGCGAGG
GGGAAGGCGAGGAAGAGTTCCACAACGAGGAAGTGGAATCCAAGGGGAAAGAGAAAAAGAAAAAAAAGCT
GTTCAGCTTCTTCCGGCGGAAAAACAAGAAGAACAAAGCTAAGAACGAGGGGGACGACAGCTACAATGAG
GCCAACCAGGGCGAAGATAATGAGGATAACTATGAGAAAAAAAAGAACAAGCGCTACGACATGGACAACG
ATGAGAAAGAGAAAGAAAACGACGACGAGGAAGATAACGACAACAACAACAACAACGCCTACAGCTACAT
CTCCAACAACAAGAAGAAGAAAAAAAACGACAAGAAAAAGAAGAAGAAGTTTAACAAGCACAAGCTGAAG
ATTAAGAACTTCTTCACCAAGCTCAAGCAGAAGGTGCTGCCCAAGAAGCAGAAGCTGCACATCGAGGCCT
TTTTCAACAATATCATCGTGAAGTCCTGCAAGAACAGCCTGAAGTGGAAGGGCAAGATGTTCAAGAAGCG
GAGCCTGATCGAGATGACCCTGAAGGTGCCCGCCAAGATCAAGTACATCGAGGACGAGCCCCTGAACTTC
TTCCGCAGCGGCTACGAAGTGATCCTGACATGCAAGAACTGCGAGGAAATCCTGTTCAACAGCTGCGTGC
AGGTCTACTGCACCAAGACCAAGACCGAGAACGATGATAAGAAAAACAAAAAGCAGACCAACACCGGCGC
CACCACCCCCAGCTTCACCACAATGGCCAGCGCCGCCAGCTTCGCCCCTCTGCCCGAGTACAACTACCAG
CAGCTGTACCCCCTGAACAGCAACTGGGCCCTGAGCGACTACTTCAGTGGCGCGCCGTCGACCTCCATCA
CGGCCTATAAGAGTGAGGGGGAGTCAGCGGAGTTCTCCTTCCCACTCAACCTTGGAGAGGAAAGCCTGCA
GGGAGAGTTGAGATGGAAGGCAGAGAAGGCTCCTTCTTCCCAGTCCTGGATCACCTTCTCCCTAAAGAAC
CAAAAGGTGTCTGTGCAGAAGTCTACTAGCAACCCCAAGTTCCAGCTGTCCGAAACGCTCCCACTCACCC
TTCAGATACCCCAGGTCTCCCTTCAGTTTGCTGGTTCTGGCAACCTGACCCTGACTCTGGACAGAGGGAT
ACTGTATCAGGAAGTGAACCTGGTGGTGATGAAAGTGACTCAGCCCGACAGCAACACTTTGACCTGTGAG
GTGATGGGACCCACCTCACCCAAGATGAGACTGATCTTGAAGCAGGAGAATCAGGAGGCCAGGGTCTCCA
GGCAGGAGAAAGTGATTCAAGTGCAGGCCCCTGAAGCAGGGGTGTGGCAATGTCTACTGAGTGAAGGTGA
AGAGGTCAAGATGGACTCCAAGATCCAGGTTTTATCCAAAGGGTTGAATTCCGGATCACTGCATCATATT
CTGGATGCACAGAAAATGGTGTGGAATCATCGTTAAGTCTAGACACGTGATTAATTAAGGATCCCCCGAC
CTCGACCTCTGGCTAATAAAGGAAATTTATTTTCATTGCAATAGTGTGTTGGAATTTTTTGTGTCTCTCA
CTCGGAAGGACATATGGGAGGGCAAATCATTTGGTCGAGATCCCTCGGAGATCTCTAGCTAGAGGATCGA
TCCCCGCCCCGGACGAACTAAACCTGACTACGACATCTCTGCCCCTTCTTCGCGGGGCAGTGCATGTAAT
CCCTTCAGTTGGTTGGTACAACTTGCCAACTGGGCCCTGTTCCACATGTGACACGGGGGGGGACCAAACA
CAAAGGGGTTCTCTGACTGTAGTTGACATCCTTATAAATGGATGTGCACATTTGCCAACACTGAGTGGCT
TTCATCCTGGAGCAGACTTTGCAGTCTGTGGACTGCAACACAACATTGCCTTTATGTGTAACTCTTGGCT
GAAGCTCTTACACCAATGCTGGGGGACATGTACCTCCCAGGGGCCCAGGAAGACTACGGGAGGCTACACC
AACGTCAATCAGAGGGGCCTGTGTAGCTACCGATAAGCGGACCCTCAAGAGGGCATTAGCAATAGTGTTT
ATAAGGCCCCCTTGTTAACCCTAAACGGGTAGCATATGCTTCCCGGGTAGTAGTATATACTATCCAGACT
AACCCTAATTCAATAGCATATGTTACCCAACGGGAAGCATATGCTATCGAATTAGGGTTAGTAAAAGGGT
CCTAAGGAACAGCGATATCTCCCACCCCATGAGCTGTCACGGTTTTATTTACATGGGGTCAGGATTCCAC
GAGGGTAGTGAACCATTTTAGTCACAAGGGCAGTGGCTGAAGATCAAGGAGCGGGCAGTGAACTCTCCTG
AATCTTCGCCTGCTTCTTCATTCTCCTTCGTTTAGCTAATAGAATAACTGCTGAGTTGTGAACAGTAAGG
TGTATGTGAGGTGCTCGAAAACAAGGTTTCAGGTGACGCCCCCAGAATAAAATTTGGACGGGGGGTTCAG
TGGTGGCATTGTGCTATGACACCAATATAACCCTCACAAACCCCTTGGGCAATAAATACTAGTGTAGGAA
TGAAACATTCTGAATATCTTTAACAATAGAAATCCATGGGGTGGGGACAAGCCGTAAAGACTGGATGTCC
ATCTCACACGAATTTATGGCTATGGGCAACACATAATCCTAGTGCAATATGATACTGGGGTTATTAAGAT
GTGTCCCAGGCAGGGACCAAGACAGGTGAACCATGTTGTTACACTCTATTTGTAACAAGGGGAAAGAGAG
TGGACGCCGACAGCAGCGGACTCCACTGGTTGTCTCTAACACCCCCGAAAATTAAACGGGGCTCCACGCC
AATGGGGCCCATAAACAAAGACAAGTGGCCACTCTTTTTTTTGAAATTGTGGAGTGGGGGCACGCGTCAG
CCCCCACACGCCGCCCTGCGGTTTTGGACTGTAAAATAAGGGTGTAATAACTTGGCTGATTGTAACCCCG
CTAACCACTGCGGTCAAACCACTTGCCCACAAAACCACTAATGGCACCCCGGGGAATACCTGCATAAGTA
GGTGGGCGGGCCAAGATAGGGGCGCGATTGCTGCGATCTGGAGGACAAATTACACACACTTGCGCCTGAG
CGCCAAGCACAGGGTTGTTGGTCCTCATATTCACGAGGTCGCTGAGAGCACGGTGGGCTAATGTTGCCAT
GGGTAGCATATACTACCCAAATATCTGGATAGCATATGCTATCCTAATCTATATCTGGGTAGCATAGGCT
ATCCTAATCTATATCTGGGTAGCATATGCTATCCTAATCTATATCTGGGTAGTATATGCTATCCTAATTT
ATATCTGGGTAGCATAGGCTATCCTAATCTATATCTGGGTAGCATATGCTATCCTAATCTATATCTGGGT
AGTATATGCTATCCTAATCTGTATCCGGGTAGCATATGCTATCCTAATAGAGATTAGGGTAGTATATGCT
ATCCTAATTTATATCTGGGTAGCATATACTACCCAAATATCTGGATAGCATATGCTATCCTAATCTATAT
CTGGGTAGCATATGCTATCCTAATCTATATCTGGGTAGCATAGGCTATCCTAATCTATATCTGGGTAGCA
TATGCTATCCTAATCTATATCTGGGTAGTATATGCTATCCTAATTTATATCTGGGTAGCATAGGCTATCC
TAATCTATATCTGGGTAGCATATGCTATCCTAATCTATATCTGGGTAGTATATGCTATCCTAATCTGTAT
CCGGGTAGCATATGCTATCCTCATGATAAGCTGTCAAACATGAGAATTTTCTTGAAGACGAAAGGGCCTC
GTGATACGCCTATTTTTATAGGTTAATGTCATGATAATAATGGTTTCTTAGACGTCAGGTGGCACTTTTC
GGGGAAATGTGCGCGGAACCCCTATTTGTTTATTTTTCTAAATACATTCAAATATGTATCCGCTCATGAG
ACAATAACCCTGATAAATGCTTCAATAATATTGAAAAAGGAAGAGTATGAGTATTCAACATTTCCGTGTC
GCCCTTATTCCCTTTTTTGCGGCATTTTGCCTTCCTGTTTTTGCTCACCCAGAAACGCTGGTGAAAGTAA
AAGATGCTGAAGATCAGTTGGGTGCACGAGTGGGTTACATCGAACTGGATCTCAACAGCGGTAAGATCCT
TGAGAGTTTTCGCCCCGAAGAACGTTTTCCAATGATGAGCACTTTTAAAGTTCTGCTATGTGGCGCGGTA
TTATCCCGTGTTGACGCCGGGCAAGAGCAACTCGGTCGCCGCATACACTATTCTCAGAATGACTTGGTTG
AGTACTCACCAGTCACAGAAAAGCATCTTACGGATGGCATGACAGTAAGAGAATTATGCAGTGCTGCCAT
AACCATGAGTGATAACACTGCGGCCAACTTACTTCTGACAACGATCGGAGGACCGAAGGAGCTAACCGCT
TTTTTGCACAACATGGGGGATCATGTAACTCGCCTTGATCGTTGGGAACCGGAGCTGAATGAAGCCATAC
CAAACGACGAGCGTGACACCACGATGCCTGCAGCAATGGCAACAACGTTGCGCAAACTATTAACTGGCGA
ACTACTTACTCTAGCTTCCCGGCAACAATTAATAGACTGGATGGAGGCGGATAAAGTTGCAGGACCACTT
CTGCGCTCGGCCCTTCCGGCTGGCTGGTTTATTGCTGATAAATCTGGAGCCGGTGAGCGTGGGTCTCGCG
GTATCATTGCAGCACTGGGGCCAGATGGTAAGCCCTCCCGTATCGTAGTTATCTACACGACGGGGAGTCA
GGCAACTATGGATGAACGAAATAGACAGATCGCTGAGATAGGTGCCTCACTGATTAAGCATTGGTAACTG
TCAGACCAAGTTTACTCATATATACTTTAGATTGATTTAAAACTTCATTTTTAATTTAAAAGGATCTAGG
TGAAGATCCTTTTTGATAATCTCATGACCAAAATCCCTTAACGTGAGTTTTCGTTCCACTGAGCGTCAGA
CCCCGTAGAAAAGATCAAAGGATCTTCTTGAGATCCTTTTTTTCTGCGCGTAATCTGCTGCTTGCAAACA
AAAAAACCACCGCTACCAGCGGTGGTTTGTTTGCCGGATCAAGAGCTACCAACTCTTTTTCCGAAGGTAA
CTGGCTTCAGCAGAGCGCAGATACCAAATACTGTTCTTCTAGTGTAGCCGTAGTTAGGCCACCACTTCAA
GAACTCTGTAGCACCGCCTACATACCTCGCTCTGCTAATCCTGTTACCAGTGGCTGCTGCCAGTGGCGAT
AAGTCGTGTCTTACCGGGTTGGACTCAAGACGATAGTTACCGGATAAGGCGCAGCGGTCGGGCTGAACGG
GGGGTTCGTGCACACAGCCCAGCTTGGAGCGAACGACCTACACCGAACTGAGATACCTACAGCGTGAGCT
ATGAGAAAGCGCCACGCTTCCCGAAGGGAGAAAGGCGGACAGGTATCCGGTAAGCGGCAGGGTCGGAACA
GGAGAGCGCACGAGGGAGCTTCCAGGGGGAAACGCCTGGTATCTTTATAGTCCTGTCGGGTTTCGCCACC
TCTGACTTGAGCGTCGATTTTTGTGATGCTCGTCAGGGGGGCGGAGCCTATGGAAAAACGCCAGCAACGC
GGCCTTTTTACGGTTCCTGGCCTTTTGCTGGCCTTTTGCTCACATGTTCTTTCCTGCGTTATCCCCTGAT
TCTGTGGATAACCGTATTACCGCCTTTGAGTGAGCTGATACCGCTCGCCGCAGCCGAACGACCGAGCGCA
GCGAGTCAGTGAGCGAGGAAGCGGAAGAGCGCCCAATACGCAAACCGCCTCTCCCCGCGCGTTGGCCGAT
TCATTAATGCAGCTGGCACGACAGGTTTCCCGACTGGAAAGCGGGCAGTGAGCGCAACGCAATTAATGTG
AGTTAGCTCACTCATTAGGCACCCCAGGCTTTACACTTTATGCTTCCGGCTCGTATGTTGTGTGGAATTG
TGAGCGGATAACAATTTCACACAGGAAACAGCTATGACCATGATTACGCCAAGCTCTAGCTAGAGGTCGA
CCAATTCTCATGTTTGACAGCTTATCATCGCAGATCCGGGCAACGTTGTTGCCATTGCTGCAGGCGCAGA
ACTGGTAGGTATGGA
Features (pLannotate 1.2.2; 18 found; start..end, strand, type, name):
    154..533     +  enhancer       CMV enhancer: human cytomegalovirus immediate early enhancer
    535..734     +  promoter       CMV promoter: human cytomegalovirus (CMV) immediate early promoter
    802..840     +  misc_feature   Ad SA (fragment): adenovirus major late transcript splice acceptor (Friedrich and Soriano, 1991)
    873..1082    -  CDS            PTP (fragment): TERM_ADE02 - Experimental evidence at protein level: Swiss-Prot protein existence level 1. Protein covalently bound to the viral DNA that acts as a primer for viral genomic replication by DNA strand displacement. Assembles on the viral origin of replication in an initiation complex with viral polymerase, DBP, host NFIA and host POU2F1/OCT1. During initiation, the polymerase covalently couples the first dCTP with Ser- 580 of pTP. The terminal protein stimulates the template activity over 20 fold compared to protein-free templates. Neo-synthesized viral genomes are linked to two preterminal prot
   1113..1202    +  intron         chimeric intron (fragment): chimera between introns from adenovirus and immunoglobulin heavy chain genes
   1221..1267    +  CDS            IgH signal sequence (fragment): signal sequence from the mouse immunoglobulin heavy chain variable region
   4179..4739    +  CDS            Cd4 (fragment): CD4_RAT - Experimental evidence at protein level: Swiss-Prot protein existence level 1. Integral membrane glycoprotein that plays an essential role in the immune response and serves multiple functions in responses against both external and internal offenses. In T-cells, functions primarily as a coreceptor for MHC class II molecule:peptide complex. The antigens presented by class II peptides are derived from extracellular proteins while class I peptides are derived from cytosolic proteins. Interacts simultaneously with the T-cell receptor (TCR) and the MHC class II presented by antigen presenti
   4845..4900    +  polyA_signal   β-globin poly(A) signal: rabbit β-globin polyadenylation signal (Gil and Proudfoot, 1987)
   5414..7095    -  rep_origin     oriP (fragment): Epstein-Barr virus oriP replication origin (Yates et al., 2000)
   7222..7326    +  promoter       AmpR promoter: bla
   7327..8187    +  CDS            AmpR: β-lactamase; bla; confers resistance to ampicillin, carbenicillin, and related antibiotics
   8358..8946    +  rep_origin     ori: high-copy-number ColE1/pMB1/pBR322/pUC origin of replication
   9129..9221    +  CDS            lacI (fragment): lac repressor; lacI; The lac repressor binds to the lac operator to inhibit transcription in E. coli. This inhibition can be relieved by adding lactose or isopropyl-β-D-thiogalactopyranoside (IPTG).
   9234..9255    +  protein_bind   CAP binding site: CAP binding activates transcription in the presence of cAMP. E. coli catabolite activator protein
   9270..9300    +  promoter       lac promoter: promoter for the E. coli lac operon
   9308..9324    +  protein_bind   lac operator: The lac repressor binds to the lac operator to inhibit transcription in E. coli. This inhibition can be relieved by adding lactose or isopropyl-β-D-thiogalactopyranoside (IPTG). lac repressor encoded by lacI
   9394..9410    +  promoter       tet promoter (fragment): E. coli promoter for tetracycline efflux protein gene
   9420..9445    -  CDS            bla(M) (fragment): β-lactamase lacking the signal sequence; bla(M); allows cytosolic expression of β-lactamase
