[The description below was written by a language model from this plasmid's Addgene catalogue record and pLannotate feature annotations shown in this document.]
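Description:
PF3D7_1431400-bio is a 9,465 bp mammalian expression plasmid built on the pTT3 backbone, designed to produce a soluble, secreted form of a Plasmodium falciparum merozoite protein by transient transfection of mammalian cells. It is propagated in E. coli as a high-copy plasmid through a ColE1/pUC-type origin and selected with ampicillin (AmpR, β-lactamase). The backbone also carries a fragment of the Epstein-Barr virus oriP, which allows episomal maintenance in cells that supply EBNA1. Short lac regulatory remnants near the bacterial origin are backbone leftovers with no role in expression.

The expression cassette is driven by the CMV immediate-early enhancer and promoter, followed by adenovirus-derived leader and splice sequences and a chimeric intron fragment, which generally improve transcript processing and yield. The short reverse-strand PTP hit in this region probably just reflects the adenoviral origin of the leader. It ends with a rabbit β-globin polyadenylation signal. The 2,832 bp insert, cloned between retained NotI and AscI sites, is a codon-optimised synthetic sequence encoding the full-length PF3D7_1431400 ectodomain. An exogenous mouse signal peptide, annotated as an immunoglobulin heavy chain signal sequence, directs secretion. Twenty-three serine or threonine residues were changed to alanine to remove N-linked glycosylation sites, so that the mammalian-made protein lacks N-linked glycans. The ectodomain is fused at its C terminus to domains 3 and 4 of rat Cd4, followed by an enzymatic biotinylation sequence. The latter is listed in the catalogue entry but not picked up in the feature table. Cotransfection with BirA yields a monobiotinylated protein. The plasmid belongs to a library of recombinant merozoite surface and secreted proteins.
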