Addgene plasmid #47791: PF3D7_1431400-bio
Purpose: Expresses enzymatically monobiotinylated full-length PF3D7_1431400 ectodomain with no N-linked glycans upon cotransfection with BirA in mammalian cells. Contains a C-terminal rat Cd4 d3+4 tag.
Depositing lab: Gavin Wright. Depositing organization: Wellcome Sanger Institute. Publication: A library of functional recombinant cell surface and secreted Plasmodium falciparum merozoite proteins. Crosnier C, Wanaguru M, McDade B, Osier FH, Marsh K, Rayner JC, Wright GJ. Mol Cell Proteomics. 2013 Sep 16. 10.1074/mcp.O113.028357 PubMed 24043421.
Backbone
  Vector backbone: pTT3
  Backbone manufacturer: Yves Durocher, NRC
  Backbone size w/o insert (bp): 6633
  Total vector size (bp): 9465
  Vector type: Mammalian Expression
Growth in bacteria
  Bacterial resistance: Ampicillin, 100 μg/mL
  Growth temperature: 37°C
  Growth strain: DH5alpha
  Copy number: High Copy
Gene/Insert
  Gene/Insert name: Codon-optimised PF3D7_1431400
  Species: Synthetic; Plasmodium falciparum
  Insert size (bp): 2832
  Mutation: Exogenous signal peptide of mouse origin, changed Serine27, Serine31, Serine35, Threonine70, Serine102, Serine103, Serine300, Threonine309, Threonine313, Threonine387, Serine481, Serine497, Serine498, Serine502, Serine513, Serine551, Serine574, Threonine622, Threonine644, Serine732, Serine743, Serine785 and Serine962 to Alanine residues
  Promoter: CMV
  Tag / fusion protein: rat Cd4 d3+4 (C terminal on backbone); enzymatic biotinylation sequence (C terminal on backbone)
  Cloning method: Restriction Enzyme; 5′ cloning site NotI (not destroyed); 3′ cloning site AscI (not destroyed)
  Sequencing primers: 5′ CMV-fwd
Resource information
  A portion of this plasmid was derived from a plasmid made by: pTT3 was obtained under an MTA from Yves Durocher, National Research Council of Canada- Biotechnology Research Institute
Terms and licenses: Academic/Nonprofit Terms; Industry Terms: Not Available to Industry
How to cite: PF3D7_1431400-bio was a gift from Gavin Wright (Addgene plasmid # 47791 ; http://n2t.net/addgene:47791 ; RRID:Addgene_47791)
