>Addgene plasmid #47791 | PF3D7_1431400-bio | addgene partial sequence | sequence record 71170 | CMV-F 5'-CGCAAATGGGCGGTAGGCGTG-3'
GAACCGTCAGATCCTCACTCTCTTCCGCATCGCTGTCTGCGAGGGCCAGCTGTTGGGCTCGCGGTTGAGG
ACAAACTCTTCGCGGTCTTTCCAGTACTCTTGGATCGGAAACCCGTCGGCCTCCGAACGGTACTCCGCCA
CCGAGGGACCTGAGCGAGTCCGCATCGACCGGATCGGAAAACCTCTCGAGAAAGGCGTCTAACCAGTCAC
AGTCGCAAGGTAGGCTGAGCACCGTGGCGGGCGGCAGCGGGTGGCGGTCGGGGTTGTTTCTGGCGGAGGT
GCTGCTGATGATGTAATTAAAGTAGGCGGTCTTGAGACGGCGGATGGTCGAGGTGAGGTGTGGCAGGCTT
GAGATCCAGCTGTTGGGGTGAGTACTCCCTCTCAAAAGCGGGCATTACTTCTGCGCTAAGATTGTCAGTT
TCCAAAAACGAGGAGGATTTGATATTCACCTGGCCCGATCTGGCCATACACTTGAGTGACAATGACATCC
ACTTTGCCTTTCTCTCCACAGGTGTCCACTCCCAGGTCCAAGTTTGCCACCATGGAGTTTCAGACCCAGG
TACTCATGTCCCTGCTGCTCTGCATGTCTGGTGCGGCCGCTAACAAGGCCACCAACGTGGCCAACAACTT
CGCCAGCAATATCGCCACCAATCTGGCCAGCAGCCTGGCCACCCCCCTGCCTACAAACGTGGCCAGCCAC
CTGATCCCCAACCTGGTGGCCGCCCAGCAGAACAATGCCGCCCACGTGGACAGCCACAAGACCATCAGCA
CCAACAAGCACACATGCGAGGCCGCTGGCTGCAGCAGCTACAAGGACATCATCAAGAACAACGCCGCCTT
CCACACCAGCAACGGCCACCAGA
