>Addgene plasmid #47791 | PF3D7_1431400-bio | addgene partial sequence | sequence record 71530 | EBVori-F 5'-CCACTCAGTGTTGGCAAATG-3'
GAACCCCTTTGTGTTTGGTCCCCCCCCGTGTCACATGTGGAACAGGGCCCAGTTGGCAAGTTGTACCAAC
CAACTGAAGGGATTACATGCACTGCCCCGCGAAGAAGGGGCAGAGATGTCGTAGTCAGGTTTAGTTCGTC
CGGGGCGGGGATCGATCCTCTAGCTAGAGATCTCCGAGGGATCTCGACCAAATGATTTGCCCTCCCATAT
GTCCTTCCGAGTGAGAGACACAAAAAATTCCAACACACTATTGCAATGAAAATAAATTTCCTTTATTAGC
CAGAGGTCGAGGTCGGGGGATCCTTAATTAATCACGTGTCTAGACTTAACGATGATTCCACACCATTTTC
TGTGCATCCAGAATATGATGCAGTGATCCGGAATTCAACCCTTTGGATAAAACCTGGATCTTGGAGTCCA
TCTTGACCTCTTCACCTTCACTCAGTAGACATTGCCACACCCCTGCTTCAGGGGCCTGCACTTGAATCAC
TTTCTCCTGCCTGGAGACCCTGGCCTCCTGATTCTCCTGCTTCAAGATCAGTCTCATCTTGGGTGAGGTG
GGTCCCATCACCTCACAGGTCAAAGTGTTGCTGTCGGGCTGAGTCACTTTCATCACCACCAGGTTCACTT
CCTGATACAGTATCCCTCTGTCCAGAGTCAGGGTCAGGTTGCCAGAACCAGCAAACTGAAGGGAGACCTG
GGGTATCTGAAGGGTGAGTGGGAGCGTTTCGGACAGCTGGAACTTGGGGTTGCTAGTAGACTTCTGCACA
GACACCTTTTGGTTCTTTAGGGAGA
