>Addgene plasmid #47791 | PF3D7_1431400-bio | addgene partial sequence | sequence record 72046 | rCd4-R 5'-TCCCTGCAGGCTTTCCTCTCCAAGGTTGAG-3'
CCTCACTCTTATAGGCCGTGATGGAGGTCGACGGCGCGCCACTGAAGTAGTCGCTCAGGGCCCAGTTGCT
GTTCAGGGGGTACAGCTGCTGGTAGTTGTACTCGGGCAGAGGGGCGAAGCTGGCGGCGCTGGCCATTGTG
GTGAAGCTGGGGGTGGTGGCGCCGGTGTTGGTCTGCTTTTTGTTTTTCTTATCATCGTTCTCGGTCTTGG
TCTTGGTGCAGTAGACCTGCACGCAGCTGTTGAACAGGATTTCCTCGCAGTTCTTGCATGTCAGGATCAC
TTCGTAGCCGCTGCGGAAGAAGTTCAGGGGCTCGTCCTCGATGTACTTGATCTTGGCGGGCACCTTCAGG
GTCATCTCGATCAGGCTCCGCTTCTTGAACATCTTGCCCTTCCACTTCAGGCTGTTCTTGCAGGACTTCA
CGATGATATTGTTGAAAAAGGCCTCGATGTGCAGCTTCTGCTTCTTGGGCAGCACCTTCTGCTTGAGCTT
GGTGAAGAAGTTCTTAATCTTCAGCTTGTGCTTGTTAAACTTCTTCTTCTTTTTCTTGTCGTTTTTTTTC
TTCTTCTTGTTGTTGGAGATGTAGCTGTAGGCGTTGTTGTTGTTGTTGTCGTTATCTTCCTCGTCGTCGT
TTTCTTTCTCTTTCTCATCGTTGTCCATGTCGTAGCGCTTGTTCTTTTTTTTCTCATAGTTATCCTCATT
ATCTTCGCCCTGGTTGGCCTCATTGTAGCTGTCGTCCCCCTCGTTCTTAGCTTTGTTCTTCTTGTTTTTC
CGCCGGAAGAAGCTGAACAGCTTTTTTTTCTTTTTCTCTTTCCCCTTGGATTCCACTTCCTCGTTGTGGA
ACTCTTCCTCGCCTTCCCCCTCGCCTTCGCCTTCGTCGCCCTCTTT
